>Addgene plasmid #82376 | pCas2E | addgene full sequence | sequence record 163050 | Addgene NGS Result
[100 nt withheld, positions 1-100]
C
[91 nt withheld, positions 102-192]
A
[49 nt withheld, positions 194-242]
CCTTTGACGTTGGAGTCCACGTTCTTT
[37 nt withheld, positions 270-306]
ACCCTATCTCGGTCTATTCTTTTGATTTATAAGGGATTTTGCCGATTTCGGCCTATTGGTTAAAAAATGA
GCTGATTTAACAAAAATTTAACGCGAATTTTAACAAAATATTAACGCTTACAATTTCCTGATGCGGTATT
TTCTCCTTACGCATCTGTGCGGTATTTCACACCGCATCAGGTGGCACTTTTCGGGGAAATGTGCGCGGAA
CCCCTATTTGTTTATTTTTCTAAATACATTCAAATATGTATCCGCTCATGAGACAATAACCCTGATAAAT
GCTTCAATAATATTGAAAAAGGAAGAGTATGAGTATTCAACATTTCCGTGTCGCCCTTATTCCCTTTTTT
GCGGCATTTTGCCTTCCTGTTTTTGCTCACCCAGAAACGCTGGTGAAAGTAAAAGATGCTGAAGATCAGT
TGGGTGCACGAGTGGGTTACATCGAACTGGATCTCAACAGCGGTAAGATCCTTGAGAGTTTTCGCCCCGA
AGAACGTTTTCCAATGATGAGCACTTTTAAAGTTCTGCTATGTGGCGCGGTATTATCCCGTATTGACGCC
GGGCAAGAGCAACTCGGTCGCCGCATACACTATTCTCAGAATGACTTGGTTGAGTACTCACCAGTCACAG
AAAAGCATCTTACGGATGGCATGACAGTAAGAGAATTATGCAGTGCTGCCATAACCATGAGTGATAACAC
TGCGGCCAACTTACTTCTGACAACGATCGGAGGACCGAAGGAGCTAACCGCTTTTTTGCACAACATGGGG
GATCATGTAACTCGCCTTGATCGTTGGGAACCGGAGATGAATGAAGCCATACCAAACGACGAGCGTGACA
CCACGATGCCTGTAGCAATGGCAACAACGTTGCGCAAACTATTAACTGGCGAACTACTTACTCTAGCTTC
CCGGCAACAATTAATAGACTGGATGGAGGCGGATAAAGTTGCAGGACCACTTCTGCGCTCGGCCCTTCCG
GCTGGCTGGTTTATTGCTGATAAATCTGGAGCCGGTGAGCGTGGGTCTCGCGGTATCATTGCAGCACTGG
GGCCAGATGGTAAGCCCTCCCGTATCGTAGTTATCTACACGACGGGGAGTCAGGCAACTATGGATGAACG
AAATAGACAGATCGCTGAGATAGGTGCCTCACTGATTAAGCATTGGTAACTGTCAGACCAAGTTTACTCA
TATATACTTTAGATTGATTTAAAACTTCATTTTTAATTTAAAAGGATCTAGGTGAAGATCCTTTTTGATA
ATCTCATGACCAAAATCCCTTAACGTGAGTTTTCGTTCCACTGAGCGTCAGACCCCGTAGAAAAGATCAA
AGGATCTTCTTGAGATCCTTTTTTTCTGCGCGTAATCTGCTGCTTGCAAACAAAAAAACCACCGCTACCA
GCGGTGGTTTGTTTGCCGGATCAAGAGCTACCAACTCTTTTTCCGAAGGTAACTGGCTTCAGCAGAGCGC
AGATACCAAATACTGTTCTTCTAGTGTAGCCGTAGTTAGGCCACCACTTCAAGAACTCTGTAGCACCGCC
TACATACCTCGCTCTGCTAATCCTGTTACCAGTGGCTGCTGCCAGTGGCGATAAGTCGTGTCTTACCGGG
TTGGACTCAAGACGATAGTTACCGGATAAGGCGCAGCGGTCGGGCTGAACGGGGGGTTCGTGCACACAGC
CCAGCTTGGAGCGAACGACCTACACCGAACTGAGATACCTACAGCGTGAGCTATGAGAAAGCGCCACGCT
TCCCGAAGGGAGAAAGGCGGACAGGTATCCGGTAAGCGGCAGGGTCGGAACAGGAGAGCGCACGAGGGAG
CTTCCAGGGGGAAACGCCTGGTATCTTTATAGTCCTGTCGGGTTTCGCCACCTCTGACTTGAGCGTCGAT
TTTTGTGATGCTCGTCAGGGGGGCGGAGCCTATGGAAAAACGCCAGCAACGCGGCCTTTTTACGGTTCCT
GGCCTTTTGCTGGCCTTTTGCTCACATGTTCTTTCCTGCGTTATCCCCTGATTCTGTGGATAACCGTATT
ACCGCCTTTGAGTGAGCTGATACCGCTCGCCGCAGCCGAACGACCGAGCGCAGCGAGTCAGTGAGCGAGG
AAGCGGAAGAGCGCCCAATACGCAAACCGCCTCTCCCCGCGCGTTGGCCGATTCATTAATGCAGCTGGCA
CGACAGGTTTCCCGACTGGAAAGCGGGCAGTGAGCGCAACGCAATTAATGTGAGTTAGCTCACTCATTAG
GCACCCCAGGCTTTACACTTTATGCTTCCGGCTCGTATGTTGTGTGGAATTGTGAGCGGATAACAATTTC
ACACAGGAAACAGCTATGACCATGATTACGCCAAGCTATTTAGGTGACACTATAGAATACTCAAGCTATG
AGGTGACTGCCGCACTCAATGTTCAACCAGATCTAGTGATTATTTCGGGGTTAGCAGCCGATGCGGGCAA
CCTGGTGAAGCAACTGCGAGAATTAGGTTACAACGGCATTATTGTTGGGGGGAACGGCTTAAATACTTCT
AATATTTTCCCCGTCTGCCAAGCAAAATGTGATGGGGTGTTGGTGGCCCAAGCCTACAGTGCCGAGTTAG
ATAATGAGATTAACCGCGCGTTTCGGGACGCCTATTTTCAACAAAACCAAAAAGAGCCGCCCCAATTTAG
TGCCCAGGCTTTTACGGCGATCCAAGTTTTTGTTGAAGCCCTCAGCAGCCTCGATGAAAAAACGCCCTTA
GAAACTCTTGCTCTACCGGACTTGCGACGACAACTGCGGGACGAAATTTTTGCAGGTACCTACGTCACGC
CTTTGGGTGAAATTTCCTTCACAGAGGAAGGGGAAATTGTCCAGAAGGAATTTTTTGTGGCCCAAATTGA
AATGGATGAATCGGGTCAACAGGGGCGTTTCGCCTTCATTGAAACGAACTATAAACGCAGAAAGGCCCAC
CCGAAGGTGAGCCAGTGTGACTCTAGTAGAGAGCGTTCACCGACAAACAACAGATAAAACGAAAGGCCCA
GTCTTTCGACTGAGCCTTTCGTTTTATTTGATGCCTGGCTCTAGTAGTGATCTACACTAGCACTATCAGT
GTTATTAAGCTACTAAAGCGTAGTTTTCGTCGTTTGCAGCGGACCCACTTTCACATTTAAGTTGTTTTTC
TAATCCGCATATGATCAATTCAAGGCCGAATAAGAAGGCTGGCTCTGCACCTTGGTGATCAAATAATTCG
ATAGCTTGTCGTAATAATGGCGGCATACTATCAGTAGTAGGTGTTTCCCTTTCTTCTTTAGCGACTTGAT
GCTCTTGATCTTCCAATACGCAACCTAAAGTAAAATGCCCCACAGCGCTGAGTGCATATAATGCATTCTC
TAGTGAAAAACCTTGTTGGCATAAAAAGGCTAATTGATTTTCGAGAGTTTCATACTGTTTTTCTGTAGGC
CGTGTACCTAAATGTACTTTTGCTCCATCGCGATGACTTAGTAAAGCACATCTAAAACTTTTAGCGTTAT
TACGTAAAAAATCTTGCCAGCTTTCCCCTTCTAAAGGGCAAAAGTGAGTATGGTGCCTATCTAACATCTC
AATGGCTAAGGCGTCGAGCAAAGCCCGCTTATTTTTTACATGCCAATACAATGTAGGCTGCTCTACACCT
AGCTTCTGGGCGAGTTTACGGGTTGTTAAACCTTCGATTCCGACCTCATTAAGCAGCTCTAATGCGCTGT
TAATCACTTTACTTTTATCTAATCTGGACATCTAGTATTTCTCCTCTTTCTCTAGTAGCTAGCATAATCC
CTAGGACTGAGCTAGCCATCAGGTTAACAAAAAAGCAGGAATATCCCTATCAGTGATAGACAGACATCCC
TATCAGTGATAGAGTATAAAGTTAACTGTGGGATTGCAAAAGGAGCTCCCAACTCATAAAGTCAAGTAGG
GCGTTAATTCCATGGATAAGAAATACTCAATAGGCTTAGCTATCGGCACAAATAGCGTCGGATGGGCGGT
GATCACTGATGAATATAAGGTTCCGTCTAAAAAGTTCAAGGTTCTGGGAAATACAGACCGCCACAGTATC
AAAAAAAATCTTATAGGGGCTCTTTTATTTGACAGTGGAGAGACAGCGGAAGCGACTCGTCTCAAACGGA
CAGCTCGTAGAAGGTATACACGTCGGAAGAATCGTATTTGTTATCTACAGGAGATTTTTTCAAATGAGAT
GGCGAAAGTAGATGATAGTTTCTTTCATCGACTTGAAGAGTCTTTTTTGGTGGAAGAAGACAAGAAGCAT
GAACGTCATCCTATTTTTGGAAATATAGTAGATGAAGTTGCTTATCATGAGAAATATCCAACTATCTATC
ATCTGCGAAAAAAATTGGTAGATTCTACTGATAAAGCGGATTTGCGCTTAATCTATTTGGCCTTAGCGCA
TATGATTAAGTTTCGTGGTCATTTTTTGATTGAGGGAGATTTAAATCCTGATAATAGTGATGTGGACAAA
CTATTTATCCAGTTGGTACAAACCTACAATCAATTATTTGAAGAAAACCCTATTAACGCAAGTGGAGTAG
ATGCTAAAGCGATTCTTTCTGCACGATTGAGTAAATCAAGACGATTAGAAAATCTCATTGCTCAGCTCCC
CGGTGAGAAGAAAAATGGATTATTTGGGAATCTCATTGCTTTGTCATTGGGTTTGACCCCTAATTTTAAA
TCAAATTTTGATTTGGCAGAAGATGCTAAATTACAGCTTTCAAAAGATACTTACGATGATGATTTAGATA
ATTTATTGGCGCAAATTGGAGATCAATATGCTGATTTGTTTTTGGCAGCTAAGAATTTATCAGATGCTAT
TTTACTTTCAGATATCCTAAGAGTAAATACTGAAATAACTAAGGCTCCCCTATCAGCTTCAATGATTAAA
CGCTACGATGAACATCATCAAGACTTGACTCTTTTAAAAGCTTTAGTTCGACAACAACTTCCAGAAAAGT
ATAAAGAAATCTTTTTTGATCAATCAAAAAACGGATATGCAGGTTATATTGATGGGGGAGCTAGCCAAGA
AGAATTTTATAAATTTATCAAACCAATTTTAGAAAAAATGGATGGTACTGAGGAATTATTGGTGAAACTA
AATCGTGAAGATTTGCTGCGCAAGCAACGGACCTTTGACAACGGCTCTATTCCCCATCAAATTCACTTGG
GTGAGCTGCATGCTATTTTGAGAAGACAAGAAGACTTTTATCCATTTTTAAAAGACAATCGTGAGAAGAT
TGAAAAAATCTTGACTTTTCGAATTCCTTATTATGTTGGTCCATTGGCGCGTGGCAATAGTCGTTTTGCA
TGGATGACTCGGAAGTCTGAAGAAACAATTACCCCATGGAATTTTGAAGAAGTTGTCGATAAAGGTGCTT
CAGCTCAATCATTTATTGAACGCATGACAAACTTTGATAAAAATCTTCCAAATGAAAAAGTACTACCAAA
ACATAGTTTGCTTTATGAGTATTTTACGGTTTATAACGAATTGACAAAGGTCAAATATGTTACTGAAGGA
ATGCGAAAACCAGCATTTCTTTCAGGTGAACAGAAGAAAGCCATTGTTGATTTACTCTTCAAAACAAATC
GAAAAGTAACCGTTAAGCAATTAAAAGAAGATTATTTCAAAAAAATAGAATGTTTTGATAGTGTTGAAAT
TTCAGGAGTTGAAGATAGATTTAATGCTTCATTAGGTACCTACCATGATTTGCTAAAAATTATTAAAGAT
AAAGATTTTTTGGATAATGAAGAAAATGAAGATATCTTAGAGGATATTGTTTTAACATTGACCTTATTTG
AAGATAGGGAGATGATTGAGGAAAGACTTAAAACATATGCTCACCTCTTTGATGATAAGGTGATGAAACA
GCTTAAACGTCGCCGTTATACTGGTTGGGGACGTTTGTCTCGAAAATTGATTAATGGTATTAGGGATAAG
CAATCTGGCAAAACAATATTAGATTTTTTGAAATCAGATGGTTTTGCCAATCGCAATTTTATGCAGCTGA
TCCATGATGATAGTTTGACATTTAAAGAAGACATTCAAAAAGCACAAGTGTCTGGACAAGGCGATAGTTT
ACATGAACATATTGCAAATTTAGCTGGTAGCCCTGCTATTAAAAAAGGTATTTTACAGACTGTAAAAGTT
GTTGATGAATTGGTCAAAGTAATGGGGCGGCATAAGCCAGAAAATATCGTTATTGAAATGGCACGTGAAA
ATCAGACAACTCAAAAGGGCCAGAAAAATTCGCGAGAGCGTATGAAACGAATCGAAGAAGGTATCAAAGA
ATTAGGAAGTCAGATTCTTAAAGAGCATCCTGTTGAAAATACTCAATTGCAAAATGAAAAGCTCTATCTC
TATTATCTCCAAAATGGAAGAGACATGTATGTGGACCAAGAATTAGATATTAATCGTTTAAGTGATTATG
ATGTCGATGCCATTGTTCCACAAAGTTTCCTTAAAGACGATTCAATAGACAATAAGGTCTTAACGCGTTC
TGATAAAAATCGTGGTAAATCGGATAACGTTCCAAGTGAAGAAGTAGTCAAAAAGATGAAAAACTATTGG
AGACAACTTCTAAACGCCAAGTTAATCACTCAACGTAAGTTTGATAATTTAACGAAAGCTGAACGTGGAG
GTTTGAGTGAACTTGATAAAGCTGGTTTTATCAAACGCCAATTGGTTGAAACTCGCCAAATCACTAAGCA
TGTGGCACAAATTTTGGATAGTCGCATGAATACTAAATACGATGAAAATGATAAACTTATTCGAGAGGTT
AAAGTGATTACCTTAAAATCTAAATTAGTTTCTGACTTCCGAAAAGATTTCCAATTCTATAAAGTACGTG
AGATTAACAATTACCATCATGCCCATGATGCGTATCTAAATGCCGTCGTTGGAACTGCTTTGATTAAGAA
ATATCCAAAACTTGAATCGGAGTTTGTCTATGGTGATTATAAAGTTTATGATGTTCGTAAAATGATTGCT
AAGTCTGAGCAAGAAATAGGCAAAGCAACCGCAAAATATTTCTTTTACTCTAATATCATGAACTTCTTCA
AAACAGAAATTACACTTGCAAATGGAGAGATTCGCAAACGCCCTCTAATCGAAACTAATGGGGAAACTGG
AGAAATTGTCTGGGATAAAGGGCGAGATTTTGCCACAGTGCGCAAAGTATTGTCCATGCCCCAAGTCAAT
ATTGTCAAGAAAACAGAAGTACAGACAGGCGGATTCTCCAAGGAGTCAATTTTACCAAAAAGAAATTCGG
ACAAGCTTATTGCTCGTAAAAAAGACTGGGATCCAAAAAAATATGGTGGTTTTGATAGTCCAACGGTAGC
TTATTCAGTCCTAGTGGTTGCTAAGGTGGAAAAAGGGAAATCGAAGAAGTTAAAATCCGTTAAAGAGTTA
CTAGGGATCACAATTATGGAAAGAAGTTCCTTTGAAAAAAATCCGATTGACTTTTTAGAAGCTAAAGGAT
ATAAGGAAGTTAAAAAAGACTTAATCATTAAACTACCTAAATATAGTCTTTTTGAGTTAGAAAACGGTCG
TAAACGGATGCTGGCTAGTGCCGGAGAATTACAAAAAGGAAATGAGCTGGCTCTGCCAAGCAAATATGTG
AATTTTTTATATTTAGCTAGTCATTATGAAAAGTTGAAGGGTAGTCCAGAAGATAACGAACAAAAACAAT
TGTTTGTGGAGCAGCATAAGCATTATTTAGATGAGATTATTGAGCAAATCAGTGAATTTTCTAAGCGTGT
TATTTTAGCAGATGCCAATTTAGATAAAGTTCTTAGTGCATATAACAAACATAGAGACAAACCAATACGT
GAACAAGCAGAAAATATTATTCATTTATTTACGTTGACGAATCTTGGAGCTCCCGCTGCTTTTAAATATT
TTGATACAACAATTGATCGTAAACGATATACGTCTACAAAAGAAGTTTTAGATGCCACTCTTATCCATCA
ATCCATCACTGGTCTTTATGAAACACGCATTGATTTGAGTCAGCTAGGAGGTGACTAACAAAGCCCGAAA
GGAAGCTGAGTTGGCTGCTGCCACCGCTGAGCAATAACTAGCATAACCCCTTGGGGCCTCTAAACGGGTC
TTGACGGGTTTTTTGTCTAGAGCGCTCAAGTTGATCGAATGTATGCCCCGGATATGACCTAGGGAGATTC
TTCTAAAGCGAGCAGGGTTTGCCAAGTGGCGATCGCCTCAGGGAACCATAACCAACTTTGTTCGAGGCGG
CGGGGGTTGAGCTGGGAACGATCGAGATCTAGGGCGATCGCCCGGAGTTTTTCGGCTTTCCCTACAAGAA
TTTCCTGGTCAACGTCGGTGGGTTGCCTTTGGGCCAAATCGTACATACTAATCGCCAGGCCCGCATAAAT
CTCCGCCTGGAGGGCTGGGGGGAAATCCTGGGTCGTTGCCGCCGCTAAGGCTTCATACCAACGATCATTG
GCGGCTTCGTAATCTGCATTGAGGTAATGGACAAAACCCAGGGCCATCAAAATTTCGGGGTCGTTGGGCT
GTTGGGCTAGGGCCATGTCCCAATTGTCTTGCACCGTGGCGATCGCCGTTGCTTGGGTTGGCGATGGTGG
GACGGCAGCCAAAGTTGTTCAGCATGCGCCCTATAGTGAGTCGTATTACAATTCACTGGCCGTCGTTTTA
CAACGTCGTGACTGGGAAAACCCTGGCGTTACCCAACTTAATCGCCTTGCAGCACATCCCCCTTTCGCCA
GCTGGCGTAATAGCGAAGAGGCCCGCACCGATCGCCCTTCCCAACAGTTGTGCAGCCTGAATGGCGAATG
GACGCGCCCTGTAGCGGCGCATTAA
Features (pLannotate 1.2.2; 22 found; start..end, strand, type, name):
    433..483     -  misc_feature   bom (fragment): basis of mobility region from pBR322
    510..614     +  promoter       AmpR promoter: bla
    615..1475    +  CDS            AmpR: β-lactamase; bla; confers resistance to ampicillin, carbenicillin, and related antibiotics
   1646..2234    +  rep_origin     ori: high-copy-number ColE1/pMB1/pBR322/pUC origin of replication
   2417..2509    +  CDS            lacI (fragment): lac repressor; lacI; The lac repressor binds to the lac operator to inhibit transcription in E. coli. This inhibition can be relieved by adding lactose or isopropyl-β-D-thiogalactopyranoside (IPTG).
   2522..2543    +  protein_bind   CAP binding site: CAP binding activates transcription in the presence of cAMP. E. coli catabolite activator protein
   2558..2588    +  promoter       lac promoter: promoter for the E. coli lac operon
   2596..2612    +  protein_bind   lac operator: The lac repressor binds to the lac operator to inhibit transcription in E. coli. This inhibition can be relieved by adding lactose or isopropyl-β-D-thiogalactopyranoside (IPTG). lac repressor encoded by lacI
   2654..2672    +  promoter       SP6 promoter: promoter for bacteriophage SP6 RNA polymerase
   3232..3259    -  terminator     T7Te terminator: phage T7 early transcription terminator
   3275..3346    -  terminator     rrnB T1 terminator: transcription terminator T1 from the E. coli rrnB gene
   3394..3426    -  CDS            ssrA tag (LVA): C-terminal peptide that mediates degradation in bacteria through the ClpXP and ClpAP proteases (McGinness et al., 2006) mutant LVA variant that confers accelerated degradation under some conditions (Andersen et al., 1998)
   3427..4047    -  CDS            tetR: TETR2_ECOLX - Experimental evidence at protein level: Swiss-Prot protein existence level 1. TetR is the repressor of the tetracycline resistance element; its N-terminal region forms a helix-turn-helix structure and binds DNA. Binding of tetracycline to TetR reduces the repressor affinity for the tetracycline resistance gene (tetA) promoter operator sites. From Escherichia coli.
   4086..4102    -  promoter       J23119(SpeI) promoter (fragment): bacterial promoter (Registry of Standard Biological Parts BBa J23119) modified to end with an SpeI site
   4130..4146    +  protein_bind   tet operator (fragment): tetO; bacterial operator O2 for the tetR and tetA genes tetracycline repressor TetR
   4153..4170    +  protein_bind   tet operator (fragment): tetO; bacterial operator O2 for the tetR and tetA genes tetracycline repressor TetR
   4238..8342    +  CDS            dCas9 (fragment): catalytically dead mutant of the Cas9 endonuclease from the Streptococcus pyogenes Type II CRISPR/Cas system RNA-guided DNA-binding protein that lacks endonuclease activity due to the D10A mutation in the RuvC catalytic domain and the H840A mutation in the HNH catalytic domain
   8341..8386    +  CDS            SET1 (fragment): solubility-enhancement tag derived from T7 phage gene 10B
   8394..8441    +  terminator     T7 terminator: transcription terminator for bacteriophage T7 RNA polymerase
   8946..8964    -  promoter       T7 promoter: promoter for bacteriophage T7 RNA polymerase
   8967..9124    +  CDS            lacZα (fragment): LacZα fragment of β-galactosidase; lacZ fragment
   9128..405     +  rep_origin     f1 ori (across the origin) (sequence partly withheld): f1 bacteriophage origin of replication; arrow indicates direction of (+) strand synthesis
