[The description below was written by a language model from this plasmid's Addgene catalogue record and pLannotate feature annotations shown in this document.]
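Description:
pCas2E is an integration plasmid built on the pACSA backbone for placing an inducible dCas9 expression cassette into the acsA locus of the cyanobacterium Synechococcus sp. PCC 7002, where it serves as the protein component of a CRISPR interference system. In E. coli it is propagated through a high-copy ColE1/pUC-type origin and selected with ampicillin via the bla gene. An f1 origin, a bom fragment, and remnants of a cloning-vector polylinker region (lac promoter and operator, lacZα fragment, SP6 and T7 promoters) are also present. The annotation does not label the acsA homology arms. The unannotated stretches on either side of the cassette are where such flanking sequences would be expected, but the record does not confirm this.

The payload consists of two divergent units. On one strand, tetR carrying an LVA-variant ssrA degradation tag is driven by what is annotated as a fragment of a J23119-type constitutive promoter, and it ends at the rrnB T1 and T7Te terminators. On the other strand, a promoter listed as PEZ3, which contains two tet operator sites, drives the catalytically dead S. pyogenes Cas9 (D10A/H840A), followed by a T7 terminator. A short match to a solubility tag at the end of the dCas9 reading frame may simply be an annotation artefact. TetR represses dCas9 transcription until anhydrotetracycline is added, so expression can be titrated. The "E" in the name denotes a particular ribosome binding site variant upstream of dCas9, which suggests the plasmid belongs to a series that differs in translation strength. Together with a separately supplied guide RNA, the construct is used for tunable, trans-acting gene repression in metabolic engineering of this cyanobacterium.
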