Addgene plasmid #82376: pCas2E
Purpose: dCas9 expressed from aTc-inducible promoter in acsA, E RBS: AGGGCG
Depositing lab: Brian Pfleger. Depositing organization: University of Wisconsin, Madison. Publication: CRISPR interference as a titratable, trans-acting regulatory tool for metabolic engineering in the cyanobacterium Synechococcus sp. strain PCC 7002. Gordon GC, Korosh TC, Cameron JC, Markley AL, Begemann MB, Pfleger BF. Metab Eng. 2016 Jul 29. pii: S1096-7176(16)30062-3. doi: 10.1016/j.ymben.2016.07.007. PubMed 27481676.
Backbone
  Vector backbone: pACSA
  Total vector size (bp): 9154
Growth in bacteria
  Bacterial resistance: Ampicillin, 100 μg/mL
  Growth temperature: 37°C
  Growth strain: DH5alpha
  Copy number: Unknown
Gene/Insert
  Gene/Insert name: dCas9
  Promoter: PEZ3
  Cloning method: Gibson Cloning
  Sequencing primers: 5′ GCTTCCGGCTCGTATGTTGTG; 3′ TTGGGTAACGCCAGGGT
Terms and licenses: Academic/Nonprofit Terms; Industry Terms: Not Available to Industry
How to cite: pCas2E was a gift from Brian Pfleger (Addgene plasmid # 82376 ; http://n2t.net/addgene:82376 ; RRID:Addgene_82376)
