>Addgene plasmid #82376 | pCas2E | addgene partial sequence | sequence record 158766 | dCas9-R1 5'-TTTCAACCAATTGGCGTTTG-3'
CAAACTTACGTTGAGTGATTAACTTGGCGTTTAGAAGTTGTCTCCAATAGTTTTTCATCTTTTTGACTAC
TTCTTCACTTGGAACGTTATCCGATTTACCACGATTTTTATCAGAACGCGTTAAGACCTTATTGTCTATT
GAATCGTCTTTAAGGAAACTTTGTGGAACAATGGCATCGACATCATAATCACTTAAACGATTAATATCTA
ATTCTTGGTCCACATACATGTCTCTTCCATTTTGGAGATAATAGAGATAGAGCTTTTCATTTTGCAATTG
AGTATTTTCAACAGGATGCTCTTTAAGAATCTGACTTCCTAATTCTTTGATACCTTCTTCGATTCGTTTC
ATACGCTCTCGCGAATTTTTCTGGCCCTTTTGAGTTGTCTGATTTTCACGTGCCATTTCAATAACGATAT
TTTCTGGCTTATGCCGCCCCATTACTTTGACCAATTCATCAACAACTTTTACAGTCTGTAAAATACCTTT
TTTAATAGCAGGGCTACCAGCTAAATTTGCAATATGTTCATGTAAACTATCGCCTTGTCCAGACACTTGT
GCTTTTTGAATGTCTTCTTTAAATGTCAAACTATCATCATGGATCAGCTGCATAAAATTGCGATTGGCAA
AACCATCTGATTTCA
