>Addgene plasmid #82376 | pCas2E | addgene partial sequence | sequence record 158767 | Tet-R 5'-GGCGAGTTTACGGGTTGTTA-3'
TTTCTCTAGTAGCTAGCATAATCCCTAGGACTGAGCTAGCCATCAGGTTAACAAAAAAGCAGGAATATCC
CTATCAGTGATAGACAGACATCCCTATCAGTGATAGAGTATAAAGTTAACTGTGGGATTGCAAAAGGAGC
TCCCAACTCATAAAGTCAAGTAGGGCGTTAATTCCATGGATAAGAAATACTCAATAGGCTTAGCTATCGG
CACAAATAGCGTCGGATGGGCGGTGATCACTGATGAATATAAGGTTCCGTCTAAAAAGTTCAAGGTTCTG
GGAAATACAGACCGCCACAGTATCAAAAAAAATCTTATAGGGGCTCTTTTATTTGACAG
